>Addgene plasmid #51528 | pET21a-hAIM2-GST | depositor full sequence | sequence record 78735 | pET21a-hAIM2-GST sequence 7119 bps
TGGCGAATGGG
[124 nt withheld, positions 12-135]
C
[91 nt withheld, positions 137-227]
A
[49 nt withheld, positions 229-277]
CCTTTGACGTTGGAGTCCACGTTCTTT
[37 nt withheld, positions 305-341]
ACCCTATCTCGGTCTATTCTTTTGATTTATAAGGGATTTTGCCGATTTCGGCCTATTGGTTAAAAAATGA
GCTGATTTAACAAAAATTTAACGCGAATTTTAACAAAATATTAACGTTTACAATTTCAGGTGGCACTTTT
CGGGGAAATGTGCGCGGAACCCCTATTTGTTTATTTTTCTAAATACATTCAAATATGTATCCGCTCATGA
GACAATAACCCTGATAAATGCTTCAATAATATTGAAAAAGGAAGAGTATGAGTATTCAACATTTCCGTGT
CGCCCTTATTCCCTTTTTTGCGGCATTTTGCCTTCCTGTTTTTGCTCACCCAGAAACGCTGGTGAAAGTA
AAAGATGCTGAAGATCAGTTGGGTGCACGAGTGGGTTACATCGAACTGGATCTCAACAGCGGTAAGATCC
TTGAGAGTTTTCGCCCCGAAGAACGTTTTCCAATGATGAGCACTTTTAAAGTTCTGCTATGTGGCGCGGT
ATTATCCCGTATTGACGCCGGGCAAGAGCAACTCGGTCGCCGCATACACTATTCTCAGAATGACTTGGTT
GAGTACTCACCAGTCACAGAAAAGCATCTTACGGATGGCATGACAGTAAGAGAATTATGCAGTGCTGCCA
TAACCATGAGTGATAACACTGCGGCCAACTTACTTCTGACAACGATCGGAGGACCGAAGGAGCTAACCGC
TTTTTTGCACAACATGGGGGATCATGTAACTCGCCTTGATCGTTGGGAACCGGAGCTGAATGAAGCCATA
CCAAACGACGAGCGTGACACCACGATGCCTGCAGCAATGGCAACAACGTTGCGCAAACTATTAACTGGCG
AACTACTTACTCTAGCTTCCCGGCAACAATTAATAGACTGGATGGAGGCGGATAAAGTTGCAGGACCACT
TCTGCGCTCGGCCCTTCCGGCTGGCTGGTTTATTGCTGATAAATCTGGAGCCGGTGAGCGTGGGTCTCGC
GGTATCATTGCAGCACTGGGGCCAGATGGTAAGCCCTCCCGTATCGTAGTTATCTACACGACGGGGAGTC
AGGCAACTATGGATGAACGAAATAGACAGATCGCTGAGATAGGTGCCTCACTGATTAAGCATTGGTAACT
GTCAGACCAAGTTTACTCATATATACTTTAGATTGATTTAAAACTTCATTTTTAATTTAAAAGGATCTAG
GTGAAGATCCTTTTTGATAATCTCATGACCAAAATCCCTTAACGTGAGTTTTCGTTCCACTGAGCGTCAG
ACCCCGTAGAAAAGATCAAAGGATCTTCTTGAGATCCTTTTTTTCTGCGCGTAATCTGCTGCTTGCAAAC
AAAAAAACCACCGCTACCAGCGGTGGTTTGTTTGCCGGATCAAGAGCTACCAACTCTTTTTCCGAAGGTA
ACTGGCTTCAGCAGAGCGCAGATACCAAATACTGTCCTTCTAGTGTAGCCGTAGTTAGGCCACCACTTCA
AGAACTCTGTAGCACCGCCTACATACCTCGCTCTGCTAATCCTGTTACCAGTGGCTGCTGCCAGTGGCGA
TAAGTCGTGTCTTACCGGGTTGGACTCAAGACGATAGTTACCGGATAAGGCGCAGCGGTCGGGCTGAACG
GGGGGTTCGTGCACACAGCCCAGCTTGGAGCGAACGACCTACACCGAACTGAGATACCTACAGCGTGAGC
TATGAGAAAGCGCCACGCTTCCCGAAGGGAGAAAGGCGGACAGGTATCCGGTAAGCGGCAGGGTCGGAAC
AGGAGAGCGCACGAGGGAGCTTCCAGGGGGAAACGCCTGGTATCTTTATAGTCCTGTCGGGTTTCGCCAC
CTCTGACTTGAGCGTCGATTTTTGTGATGCTCGTCAGGGGGGCGGAGCCTATGGAAAAACGCCAGCAACG
CGGCCTTTTTACGGTTCCTGGCCTTTTGCTGGCCTTTTGCTCACATGTTCTTTCCTGCGTTATCCCCTGA
TTCTGTGGATAACCGTATTACCGCCTTTGAGTGAGCTGATACCGCTCGCCGCAGCCGAACGACCGAGCGC
AGCGAGTCAGTGAGCGAGGAAGCGGAAGAGCGCCTGATGCGGTATTTTCTCCTTACGCATCTGTGCGGTA
TTTCACACCGCATATATGGTGCACTCTCAGTACAATCTGCTCTGATGCCGCATAGTTAAGCCAGTATACA
CTCCGCTATCGCTACGTGACTGGGTCATGGCTGCGCCCCGACACCCGCCAACACCCGCTGACGCGCCCTG
ACGGGCTTGTCTGCTCCCGGCATCCGCTTACAGACAAGCTGTGACCGTCTCCGGGAGCTGCATGTGTCAG
AGGTTTTCACCGTCATCACCGAAACGCGCGAGGCAGCTGCGGTAAAGCTCATCAGCGTGGTCGTGAAGCG
ATTCACAGATGTCTGCCTGTTCATCCGCGTCCAGCTCGTTGAGTTTCTCCAGAAGCGTTAATGTCTGGCT
TCTGATAAAGCGGGCCATGTTAAGGGCGGTTTTTTCCTGTTTGGTCACTGATGCCTCCGTGTAAGGGGGA
TTTCTGTTCATGGGGGTAATGATACCGATGAAACGAGAGAGGATGCTCACGATACGGGTTACTGATGATG
AACATGCCCGGTTACTGGAACGTTGTGAGGGTAAACAACTGGCGGTATGGATGCGGCGGGACCAGAGAAA
AATCACTCAGGGTCAATGCCAGCGCTTCGTTAATACAGATGTAGGTGTTCCACAGGGTAGCCAGCAGCAT
CCTGCGATGCAGATCCGGAACATAATGGTGCAGGGCGCTGACTTCCGCGTTTCCAGACTTTACGAAACAC
GGAAACCGAAGACCATTCATGTTGTTGCTCAGGTCGCAGACGTTTTGCAGCAGCAGTCGCTTCACGTTCG
CTCGCGTATCGGTGATTCATTCTGCTAACCAGTAAGGCAACCCCGCCAGCCTAGCCGGGTCCTCAACGAC
AGGAGCACGATCATGCGCACCCGTGGGGCCGCCATGCCGGCGATAATGGCCTGCTTCTCGCCGAAACGTT
TGGTGGCGGGACCAGTGACGAAGGCTTGAGCGAGGGCGTGCAAGATTCCGAATACCGCAAGCGACAGGCC
GATCATCGTCGCGCTCCAGCGAAAGCGGTCCTCGCCGAAAATGACCCAGAGCGCTGCCGGCACCTGTCCT
ACGAGTTGCATGATAAAGAAGACAGTCATAAGTGCGGCGACGATAGTCATGCCCCGCGCCCACCGGAAGG
AGCTGACTGGGTTGAAGGCTCTCAAGGGCATCGGTCGAGATCCCGGTGCCTAATGAGTGAGCTAACTTAC
ATTAATTGCGTTGCGCTCACTGCCCGCTTTCCAGTCGGGAAACCTGTCGTGCCAGCTGCATTAATGAATC
GGCCAACGCGCGGGGAGAGGCGGTTTGCGTATTGGGCGCCAGGGTGGTTTTTCTTTTCACCAGTGAGACG
GGCAACAGCTGATTGCCCTTCACCGCCTGGCCCTGAGAGAGTTGCAGCAAGCGGTCCACGCTGGTTTGCC
CCAGCAGGCGAAAATCCTGTTTGATGGTGGTTAACGGCGGGATATAACATGAGCTGTCTTCGGTATCGTC
GTATCCCACTACCGAGATATCCGCACCAACGCGCAGCCCGGACTCGGTAATGGCGCGCATTGCGCCCAGC
GCCATCTGATCGTTGGCAACCAGCATCGCAGTGGGAACGATGCCCTCATTCAGCATTTGCATGGTTTGTT
GAAAACCGGACATGGCACTCCAGTCGCCTTCCCGTTCCGCTATCGGCTGAATTTGATTGCGAGTGAGATA
TTTATGCCAGCCAGCCAGACGCAGACGCGCCGAGACAGAACTTAATGGGCCCGCTAACAGCGCGATTTGC
TGGTGACCCAATGCGACCAGATGCTCCACGCCCAGTCGCGTACCGTCTTCATGGGAGAAAATAATACTGT
TGATGGGTGTCTGGTCAGAGACATCAAGAAATAACGCCGGAACATTAGTGCAGGCAGCTTCCACAGCAAT
GGCATCCTGGTCATCCAGCGGATAGTTAATGATCAGCCCACTGACGCGTTGCGCGAGAAGATTGTGCACC
GCCGCTTTACAGGCTTCGACGCCGCTTCGTTCTACCATCGACACCACCACGCTGGCACCCAGTTGATCGG
CGCGAGATTTAATCGCCGCGACAATTTGCGACGGCGCGTGCAGGGCCAGACTGGAGGTGGCAACGCCAAT
CAGCAACGACTGTTTGCCCGCCAGTTGTTGTGCCACGCGGTTGGGAATGTAATTCAGCTCCGCCATCGCC
GCTTCCACTTTTTCCCGCGTTTTCGCAGAAACGTGGCTGGCCTGGTTCACCACGCGGGAAACGGTCTGAT
AAGAGACACCGGCATACTCTGCGACATCGTATAACGTTACTGGTTTCACATTCACCACCCTGAATTGACT
CTCTTCCGGGCGCTATCATGCCATACCGCGAAAGGTTTTGCGCCATTCGATGGTGTCCGGGATCTCGACG
CTCTCCCTTATGCGACTCCTGCATTAGGAAGCAGCCCAGTAGTAGGTTGAGGCCGTTGAGCACCGCCGCC
GCAAGGAATGGTGCATGCAAGGAGATGGCGCCCAACAGTCCCCCGGCCACGGGGCCTGCCACCATACCCA
CGCCGAAACAAGCGCTCATGAGCCCGAAGTGGCGAGCCCGATCTTCCCCATCGGTGATGTCGGCGATATA
GGCGCCAGCAACCGCACCTGTGGCGCCGGTGATGCCGGCCACGATGCGTCCGGCGTAGAGGATCGAGATC
TCGATCCCGCGAAATTAATACGACTCACTATAGGGGAATTGTGAGCGGATAACAATTCCCCTCTAGAAAT
AATTTTGTTTAACTTTAAGAAGGAGATATACATATGGCTAGCATGACTGGTGGACAGCAAATGGGTCGCG
GATCCATGGAGAGTAAATACAAGGAGATACTCTTGCTAACAGGCCTGGATAACATCACTGATGAGGAACT
GGATAGGTTTAAGTTCTTTCTTTCAGACGAGTTTAATATTGCCACAGGCAAACTACATACTGCAAACAGA
ATACAAGTAGCTACCTTGATGATTCAAAATGCTGGGGCGGTGTCTGCAGTGATGAAGACCATTCGTATTT
TTCAGAAGTTGAATTATATGCTTTTGGCAAAACGTCTTCAGGAGGAGAAGGAGAAAGTTGATAAGCAATA
CAAATCGGTAACAAAACCAAAGCCACTAAGTCAAGCTGAAATGAGTCCTGCTGCATCTGCAGCCATCAGA
AATGATGTCGCAAAGCAACGTGCTGCACCAAAAGTCTCTCCTCATGTTAAGCCTGAACAGAAACAGATGG
TGGCCCAGCAGGAATCTATCAGAGAAGGGTTTCAGAAGCGCTGTTTGCCAGTTATGGTACTGAAAGCAAA
GAAGCCCTTCACGTTTGAGACCCAAGAAGGCAAGCAGGAGATGTTTCATGCTACAGTGGCTACAGAAAAG
GAATTCTTCTTTGTAAAAGTTTTTAATACACTGCTGAAAGATAAATTCATTCCAAAGAGAATAATTATAA
TAGCAAGATATTATCGGCACAGTGGTTTCTTAGAGGTAAATAGCGCCTCACGTGTGTTAGATGCTGAATC
TGACCAAAAGGTTAATGTCCCGCTGAACATTATCAGAAAAGCTGGTGAAACCCCGAAGATCAACACGCTT
CAAACTCAGCCCCTTGGAACAATTGTGAATGGTTTGTTTGTAGTCCAGAAGGTAACAGAAAAGAAGAAAA
ACATATTATTTGACCTAAGTGACAACACTGGGAAAATGGAAGTACTGGGGGTTAGAAACGAGGACACAAT
GAAATGTAAGGAAGGAGATAAGGTTCGACTTACATTCTTCACACTGTCAAAAAATGGAGAAAAACTACAG
CTGACATCTGGAGTTCATAGCACCATAAAGGTTATTAAGGCCAAAAAAAAAACACTCGAGATGTCCCCTA
TACTAGGTTATTGGAAAATTAAGGGCCTTGTGCAACCCACTCGACTTCTTTTGGAATATCTTGAAGAAAA
ATATGAAGAGCATTTGTATGAGCGCGATGAAGGTGATAAATGGCGAAACAAAAAGTTTGAATTGGGTTTG
GAGTTTCCCAATCTTCCTTATTATATTGATGGTGATGTTAAATTAACACAGTCTATGGCCATCATACGTT
ATATAGCTGACAAGCACAACATGTTGGGTGGTTGTCCAAAAGAGCGTGCAGAGATTTCAATGCTTGAAGG
AGCGGTTTTGGATATTAGATACGGTGTTTCGAGAATTGCATATAGTAAAGACTTTGAAACTCTCAAAGTT
GATTTTCTTAGCAAGCTACCTGAAATGCTGAAAATGTTCGAAGATCGTTTATGTCATAAAACATATTTAA
ATGGTGATCATGTAACCCATCCTGACTTCATGTTGTATGACGCTCTTGATGTTGTTTTATACATGGACCC
AATGTGCCTGGATGCGTTCCCAAAATTAGTTTGTTTTAAAAAACGTATTGAAGCTATCCCACAAATTGAT
AAGTACTTGAAATCCAGCAAGTATATAGCATGGCCTTTGCAGGGCTGGCAAGCCACGTTTGGTGGTGGCG
ACCATCCTCCAAAATCGGATCTGGTTCCGCGTTAAGTCGAGCACCACCACCACCACCACTGAGATCCGGC
TGCTAACAAAGCCCGAAAGGAAGCTGAGTTGGCTGCTGCCACCGCTGAGCAATAACTAGCATAACCCCTT
GGGGCCTCTAAACGGGTCTTGAGGGGTTTTTTGCTGAAAGGAGGAACTATATCCGGAT
Features (pLannotate 1.2.2; 21 found; start..end, strand, type, name):
     12..467     +  rep_origin     f1 ori (sequence partly withheld): f1 bacteriophage origin of replication; arrow indicates direction of (+) strand synthesis
    494..598     +  promoter       AmpR promoter: bla
    599..1459    +  CDS            AmpR: β-lactamase; bla; confers resistance to ampicillin, carbenicillin, and related antibiotics
   1630..2218    +  rep_origin     ori: high-copy-number ColE1/pMB1/pBR322/pUC origin of replication
   2404..2546    -  misc_feature   bom: basis of mobility region from pBR322
   2648..2839    -  CDS            rop: Rop protein, which maintains plasmids at low copy number; rop
   2856..3236    +  CDS            YPB1_ECOLX: Protein predicted: Swiss-Prot protein existence level 4. From Escherichia coli.
   3308..3599    -  CDS            TcR (fragment): tetracycline efflux protein; tet; confers resistance to tetracycline
   3614..3635    -  protein_bind   CAP binding site: CAP binding activates transcription in the presence of cAMP. E. coli catabolite activator protein
   3648..4730    -  CDS            lacI: lac repressor; lacI; The lac repressor binds to the lac operator to inhibit transcription in E. coli. This inhibition can be relieved by adding lactose or isopropyl-β-D-thiogalactopyranoside (IPTG).
   4731..4808    -  promoter       lacI promoter: lacI
   4816..5095    -  CDS            TcR (fragment): tetracycline efflux protein; tet; confers resistance to tetracycline
   5117..5135    +  promoter       T7 promoter: promoter for bacteriophage T7 RNA polymerase
   5136..5160    +  protein_bind   lac operator: The lac repressor binds to the lac operator to inhibit transcription in E. coli. This inhibition can be relieved by adding lactose or isopropyl-β-D-thiogalactopyranoside (IPTG). lac repressor encoded by lacI
   5175..5197    +  RBS            RBS: efficient ribosome binding site from bacteriophage T7 gene 10 (Olins and Rangwala, 1989)
   5205..5237    +  CDS            T7 tag (gene 10 leader): leader peptide from bacteriophage T7 gene 10 promotes efficient translation in E. coli
   5247..6275    +  CDS            AIM2: AIM2_HUMAN - Experimental evidence at protein level: Swiss-Prot protein existence level 1. Involved in innate immune response by recognizing cytosolic double-stranded DNA and inducing caspase-1-activating inflammasome formation in macrophages. Upon binding to DNA is thought to undergo oligomerization and to associate with PYCARD initiating the recruitment of caspase-1 precusrsor and processing of interleukin-1 beta and interleukin-18. Detects cytosolic dsDNA of viral and bacterial origin in a non-sequence-specific manner. Can also trigger PYCARD-dependent, caspase-1-independent cell death that
   6282..6935    +  CDS            GST26_SCHJA: Experimental evidence at protein level: Swiss-Prot protein existence level 1. GST isoenzymes appear to play a central role in the parasite detoxification system. Other functions are also suspected including a role in increasing the solubility of haematin in the parasite gut. From Schistosoma japonicum (Blood fluke).
   6963..6980    +  CDS            9xHis (fragment): 9xHis affinity tag
   6990..7039    +  CDS            SET1 (fragment): solubility-enhancement tag derived from T7 phage gene 10B
   7047..7094    +  terminator     T7 terminator: transcription terminator for bacteriophage T7 RNA polymerase
