[The description below was written by a language model from this plasmid's Addgene catalogue record and pLannotate feature annotations shown in this document.]
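Description:
pET21a-hAIM2-GST is a bacterial expression plasmid built on the Novagen pET21a backbone for producing human AIM2 fused to glutathione S-transferase in E. coli. The 7,119 bp construct is maintained through a pBR322-type origin accompanied by the bom mobility region and the rop gene, which keeps copy number moderate. It is selected with ampicillin via the β-lactamase gene. An f1 phage origin is also present, allowing single-stranded DNA production. The short tetracycline-resistance fragments and the small predicted E. coli ORF in the annotation look like non-functional backbone remnants.

The expression cassette follows the standard pET layout. A T7 promoter is immediately followed by a lac operator, then the T7 gene 10 ribosome binding site and the short T7 tag leader. The catalogue lists "lac operator" as the promoter, but the feature table shows transcription is driven by the T7 promoter under lac operator control. The plasmid-borne lacI gene supplies repressor, so expression stays low until induced with IPTG in a host that provides T7 RNA polymerase. The depositor notes that the plasmid must be moved into BL21 for protein production.

The 1,029 bp human AIM2 coding sequence was cloned between BamHI and a destroyed XhoI site. It is followed by Schistosoma japonicum GST as a C-terminal fusion, then a short histidine tag segment (presumably the vector's His tag) and the T7 terminator. Whether the His tag is in frame with the fusion is not stated.

AIM2 is a cytosolic double-stranded DNA sensor that assembles a caspase-1-activating inflammasome. The GST tag allows glutathione-affinity purification or pull-down of the recombinant protein for biochemical studies such as DNA-binding or interaction assays.
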