Addgene plasmid #51528: pET21a-hAIM2-GST
Purpose: Express GST-tagged hAIM2 in bacteria
Depositing lab: Emad Alnemri. Depositing organization: Thomas Jefferson University. Publication: AIM2 activates the inflammasome and cell death in response to cytoplasmic DNA. Fernandes-Alnemri T, Yu JW, Datta P, Wu J, Alnemri ES. Nature. 2009 Mar 26;458(7237):509-13. doi: 10.1038/nature07710. Epub 2009 Jan 21. PubMed 19158676.
Backbone
  Vector backbone: pET21a
  Backbone manufacturer: Novagen
  Backbone size w/o insert (bp): 5443
  Total vector size (bp): 7119
  Vector type: Bacterial Expression
Growth in bacteria
  Bacterial resistance: Ampicillin, 100 μg/mL
  Growth temperature: 37°C
  Growth strain: DH5alpha
  Copy number: Unknown
Gene/Insert
  Gene/Insert name: AIM2
  Species: H. sapiens (human)
  Insert size (bp): 1029
  Entrez Gene: AIM2 (a.k.a. PYHIN4)
  Promoter: lac operator
  Tag / fusion protein: GST (C terminal on insert)
  Cloning method: Restriction Enzyme; 5′ cloning site BamHI (not destroyed); 3′ cloning site XhoI (destroyed during cloning)
  Sequencing primers: 5′ T7; 3′ His6
Terms and licenses: Academic/Nonprofit Terms; Industry Terms: Not Available to Industry
Depositor comments: For protein expression the plasmid needs to be transformed into BL21 E. coli.
How to cite: pET21a-hAIM2-GST was a gift from Emad Alnemri (Addgene plasmid # 51528 ; http://n2t.net/addgene:51528 ; RRID:Addgene_51528)
