>Addgene plasmid #51528 | pET21a-hAIM2-GST | addgene partial sequence | sequence record 80859 | T7 5'-TAATACGACTCACTATAGGG-3'
ATTTTGTTTAACTTTAAGAAGGAGATATACATATGGCTAGCATGACTGGTGGACAGCAAATGGGTCGCGG
ATCCATGGAGAGTAAATACAAGGAGATACTCTTGCTAACAGGCCTGGATAACATCACTGATGAGGAACTG
GATAGGTTTAAGTTCTTTCTTTCAGACGAGTTTAATATTGCCACAGGCAAACTACATACTGCAAACAGAA
TACAAGTAGCTACCTTGATGATTCAAAATGCTGGGGCGGTGTCTGCAGTGATGAAGACCATTCGTATTTT
TCAGAAGTTGAATTATATGCTTTTGGCAAAACGTCTTCAGGAGGAGAAGGAGAAAGTTGATAAGCAATAC
AAATCGGTAACAAAACCAAAGCCACTAAGTCAAGCTGAAATGAGTCCTGCTGCATCTGCAGCCATCAGAA
ATGATGTCGCAAAGCAACGTGCTGCACCAAAAGTCTCTCCTCATGTTAAGCCTGAACAGAAACAGATGGT
GGCCCAGCAGGAATCTATCAGAGAAGGGTTTCAGAAGCGCTGTTTGCCAGTTATGGTACTGAAAGCAAAG
AAGCCCTTCACGTTTGAGACCCAAGAAGGCAAGCAGGAGATGTTTCATGCTACAGTGGCTACAGAAAAGG
AATTCTTCTTTGTAAAAGTTTTTAATACACTGCTGAAAGATAAATTCATTCCAAAGAGAATAATTATAAT
AGCAAGATATTATCGGCACAGTGGTTTCTTAGAGGTAAATAGCGCCTCACGTGTGTTAGATGCTGAATCT
GACCAAAAGGTTAATGTCCCGCTGAACATTATCAGAAAAGCTGGTGAAACCCCGAAGATCAACACGCTTC
AAACTCAGCCCCTTGGAACAATTGTGAATGGTTTGTTTGTAGTCCAGAA
