>Addgene plasmid #51528 | pET21a-hAIM2-GST | addgene partial sequence | sequence record 80965 | T7term 5'-GCTAGTTATTGCTCAGCGG-3'
TTAGCAGCCGGATCTCAGTGGTGGTGGTGGTGGTGCTCGACTTAACGCGGAACCAGATCCGATTTTGGAG
GATGGTCGCCACCACCAAACGTGGCTTGCCAGCCCTGCAAAGGCCATGCTATATACTTGCTGGATTTCAA
GTACTTATCAATTTGTGGGATAGCTTCAATACGTTTTTTAAAACAAACTAATTTTGGGAACGCATCCAGG
CACATTGGGTCCATGTATAAAACAACATCAAGAGCGTCATACAACATGAAGTCAGGATGGGTTACATGAT
CACCATTTAAATATGTTTTATGACATAAACGATCTTCGAACATTTTCAGCATTTCAGGTAGCTTGCTAAG
AAAATCAACTTTGAGAGTTTCAAAGTCTTTACTATATGCAATTCTCGAAACACCGTATCTAATATCCAAA
ACCGCTCCTTCAAGCATTGAAATCTCTGCACGCTCTTTTGGACAACCACCCAACATGTTGTGCTTGTCAG
CTATATAACGTATGATGGCCATAGACTGTGTTAATTTAACATCACCATCAATATAATAAGGAAGATTGGG
AAACTCCAAACCCAATTCAAACTTTTTGTTTCGCCATTTATCACCTTCATCGCGCTCATACAAATGCTCT
TCATATTTTTCTTCAAGATATTCCAAAAGAAGTCGAGTGGGTTGCACAAGGCCCTTAATTTTCCAATAAC
CTAGTATAGGGGACATCTCGAGTGTTTTTTTTTTGGCCTTAATAACCTTTATGGTGCTATGAACTCCAGA
TGTCAGCTGTAGTTTTTCTCCATTTTTTGACAGTGTGAAGAATGTAAGTCGAACCTTATCTCCTTCCTTA
CATTT
